LOCUS       Exported 7760 bp ds-DNA circular SYN 12-MAY-2021
DEFINITION  Expresses wild type Mpro (active) and a near-infrared fluorescent
            protein mIFP fused to H2B.
ACCESSION   .
VERSION     .
KEYWORDS    pcDNA3 H2B-mIFP T2A Mpro (wt)
SOURCE      synthetic DNA construct
  ORGANISM  synthetic DNA construct
REFERENCE   1 (bases 1 to 7760)
  TITLE     FlipGFP-based activity reporter of SARS-CoV-2 main protease Mpro
  JOURNAL   Unpublished
REFERENCE   2 (bases 1 to 7760)
  AUTHORS   .
  TITLE     Direct Submission
  JOURNAL   Exported May 12, 2021 from SnapGene Server 1.1.58
            http://www.snapgene.com
FEATURES             Location/Qualifiers
     source          1..7760
                     /organism="synthetic DNA construct"
                     /mol_type="other DNA"
     enhancer        1..380
                     /label=CMV enhancer
                     /note="human cytomegalovirus immediate early enhancer"
     promoter        381..584
                     /label=CMV promoter
                     /note="human cytomegalovirus (CMV) immediate early
                     promoter"
     primer_bind     535..555
                     /label=CMV-F
                     /note="Human CMV immediate early promoter, forward primer"
     primer_bind     629..648
                     /label=T7
                     /note="T7 promoter, forward primer"
     promoter        629..647
                     /label=T7 promoter
                     /note="promoter for bacteriophage T7 RNA polymerase"
     CDS             695..1072
                     /codon_start=1
                     /gene="HIST1H2BJ"
                     /product="human histone H2B"
                     /label=H2B
                     /translation="MPEPAKSAPAPKKGSKKAVTKAQKKGGKKRKRSRKESYSIYVYKV
                     LKQVHPDTGISSKAMGIMNSFVNDIFERIAGEASRLAHYNKRSTITSREIQTAVRLLLP
                     GELAKHAVSEGTKAITKYTSAK"
     CDS             1142..2101
                     /codon_start=1
                     /product="naturally monomeric infrared fluorescent protein
                     derived from a truncated bacteriophytochrome (Yu et al.,
                     2015)"
                     /label=mIFP
                     /translation="MSVPLTTSAFGHAFLANCEREQIHLAGSIQPHGILLAVKEPDNVV
                     IQASINAAEFLNTNSVVGRPLRDLGGDLPLQILPHLNGPLHLAPMTLRCTVGSPPRRVD
                     CTIHRPSNGGLIVELEPATKTTNIAPALDGAFHRITSSSSLMGLCDETATIIREITGYD
                     RVMVVRFDEEGNGEILSERRRADLEAFLGNRYPASTIPQIARRLYEHNRVRLLVDVNYT
                     PVPLQPRISPLNGRDLDMSLSCLRSMSPIHQKYMQDMGVGATLVCSLMVSGRLWGLIAC
                     HHYEPRFVPFHIRAAGEALAETCAIRIATLESFAQSQSK"
     CDS             2108..2161
                     /codon_start=1
                     /product="2A peptide from Thosea asigna virus capsid
                     protein"
                     /label=T2A
                     /note="Eukaryotic ribosomes fail to insert a peptide bond
                     between the Gly and Pro residues, yielding separate
                     polypeptides."
                     /translation="EGRGSLLTCGDVEENPGP"
     primer_bind     complement(3117..3134)
                     /label=BGH-rev
                     /note="Bovine growth hormone terminator, reverse primer.
                     Also called BGH reverse"
     polyA_signal    3123..3347
                     /label=bGH poly(A) signal
                     /note="bovine growth hormone polyadenylation signal"
     rep_origin      3393..3821
                     /direction=RIGHT
                     /label=f1 ori
                     /note="f1 bacteriophage origin of replication; arrow
                     indicates direction of (+) strand synthesis"
     primer_bind     complement(3480..3499)
                     /label=F1ori-R
                     /note="F1 origin, reverse primer"
     primer_bind     3690..3711
                     /label=F1ori-F
                     /note="F1 origin, forward primer"
     primer_bind     complement(3830..3850)
                     /label=pBABE 3'
                     /note="SV40 enhancer, reverse primer for pBABE vectors"
     promoter        3835..4164
                     /label=SV40 promoter
                     /note="SV40 enhancer and early promoter"
     rep_origin      4015..4150
                     /label=SV40 ori
                     /note="SV40 origin of replication"
     primer_bind     4077..4096
                     /label=SV40pro-F
                     /note="SV40 promoter/origin, forward primer"
     CDS             4231..5025
                     /codon_start=1
                     /gene="aph(3')-II (or nptII)"
                     /product="aminoglycoside phosphotransferase from Tn5"
                     /label=NeoR/KanR
                     /note="confers resistance to neomycin, kanamycin, and G418
                     (Geneticin(R))"
                     /translation="MIEQDGLHAGSPAAWVERLFGYDWAQQTIGCSDAAVFRLSAQGRP
                     VLFVKTDLSGALNELQDEAARLSWLATTGVPCAAVLDVVTEAGRDWLLLGEVPGQDLLS
                     SHLAPAEKVSIMADAMRRLHTLDPATCPFDHQAKHRIERARTRMEAGLVDQDDLDEEHQ
                     GLAPAELFARLKARMPDGEDLVVTHGDACLPNIMVENGRFSGFIDCGRLGVADRYQDIA
                     LATRDIAEELGGEWADRFLVLYGIAAPDSQRIAFYRLLDEFF"
     primer_bind     complement(4285..4304)
                     /label=Neo-R
                     /note="Neomycin resistance gene, reverse primer"
     primer_bind     4895..4914
                     /label=Neo-F
                     /note="Neomycin resistance gene, forward primer"
     polyA_signal    5199..5320
                     /label=SV40 poly(A) signal
                     /note="SV40 polyadenylation signal"
     primer_bind     complement(5236..5255)
                     /label=SV40pA-R
                     /note="SV40 polyA, reverse primer"
     primer_bind     5290..5309
                     /label=EBV-rev
                     /note="SV40 polyA terminator, reverse primer"
     primer_bind     complement(5369..5385)
                     /label=M13 rev
                     /note="common sequencing primer, one of multiple similar
                     variants"
     primer_bind     complement(5369..5385)
                     /label=M13 Reverse
                     /note="In lacZ gene. Also called M13-rev"
     primer_bind     complement(5382..5404)
                     /label=M13/pUC Reverse
                     /note="In lacZ gene"
     protein_bind    5393..5409
                     /label=lac operator
                     /bound_moiety="lac repressor encoded by lacI"
                     /note="The lac repressor binds to the lac operator to
                     inhibit transcription in E. coli. This inhibition can be
                     relieved by adding lactose or
                     isopropyl-beta-D-thiogalactopyranoside (IPTG)."
     promoter        complement(5417..5447)
                     /label=lac promoter
                     /note="promoter for the E. coli lac operon"
     protein_bind    5462..5483
                     /label=CAP binding site
                     /bound_moiety="E. coli catabolite activator protein"
                     /note="CAP binding activates transcription in the presence
                     of cAMP."
     primer_bind     complement(5600..5617)
                     /label=L4440
                     /note="L4440 vector, forward primer"
     rep_origin      complement(5771..6359)
                     /direction=LEFT
                     /label=ori
                     /note="high-copy-number ColE1/pMB1/pBR322/pUC origin of
                     replication"
     primer_bind     complement(5851..5870)
                     /label=pBR322ori-F
                     /note="pBR322 origin, forward primer"
     CDS             complement(6530..7390)
                     /codon_start=1
                     /gene="bla"
                     /product="beta-lactamase"
                     /label=AmpR
                     /note="confers resistance to ampicillin, carbenicillin, and
                     related antibiotics"
                     /translation="MSIQHFRVALIPFFAAFCLPVFAHPETLVKVKDAEDQLGARVGYI
                     ELDLNSGKILESFRPEERFPMMSTFKVLLCGAVLSRIDAGQEQLGRRIHYSQNDLVEYS
                     PVTEKHLTDGMTVRELCSAAITMSDNTAANLLLTTIGGPKELTAFLHNMGDHVTRLDRW
                     EPELNEAIPNDERDTTMPVAMATTLRKLLTGELLTLASRQQLIDWMEADKVAGPLLRSA
                     LPAGWFIADKSGAGERGSRGIIAALGPDGKPSRIVVIYTTGSQATMDERNRQIAEIGAS
                     LIKHW"
     primer_bind     7153..7172
                     /label=Amp-R
                     /note="Ampicillin resistance gene, reverse primer"
     promoter        complement(7391..7495)
                     /gene="bla"
                     /label=AmpR promoter
     primer_bind     complement(7570..7589)
                     /label=pRS-marker
                     /note="pRS vectors, use to sequence yeast selectable
                     marker"
ORIGIN
        1 gacattgatt attgactagt tattaatagt aatcaattac ggggtcatta gttcatagcc
       61 catatatgga gttccgcgtt acataactta cggtaaatgg cccgcctggc tgaccgccca
      121 acgacccccg cccattgacg tcaataatga cgtatgttcc catagtaacg ccaataggga
      181 ctttccattg acgtcaatgg gtggagtatt tacggtaaac tgcccacttg gcagtacatc
      241 aagtgtatca tatgccaagt acgcccccta ttgacgtcaa tgacggtaaa tggcccgcct
      301 ggcattatgc ccagtacatg accttatggg actttcctac ttggcagtac atctacgtat
      361 tagtcatcgc tattaccatg gtgatgcggt tttggcagta catcaatggg cgtggatagc
      421 ggtttgactc acggggattt ccaagtctcc accccattga cgtcaatggg agtttgtttt
      481 ggcaccaaaa tcaacgggac tttccaaaat gtcgtaacaa ctccgcccca ttgacgcaaa
      541 tgggcggtag gcgtgtacgg tgggaggtct atataagcag agctctctgg ctaactagag
      601 aacccactgc ttactggctt atcgaaatta atacgactca ctatagggag acccaagctg
      661 gctagcgttt aaacttaagc ttggtaccgc caccatgcca gagccagcga agtctgctcc
      721 cgccccgaaa aagggctcca agaaggcggt gactaaggcg cagaagaaag gcggcaagaa
      781 gcgcaagcgc agccgcaagg agagctattc catctatgtg tacaaggttc tgaagcaggt
      841 ccaccctgac accggcattt cgtccaaggc catgggcatc atgaattcgt ttgtgaacga
      901 cattttcgag cgcatcgcag gtgaggcttc ccgcctggcg cattacaaca agcgctcgac
      961 catcacctcc agggagatcc agacggccgt gcgcctgctg ctgcctgggg agttggccaa
     1021 gcacgccgtg tccgagggta ctaaggccat caccaagtac accagcgcta agtctggtgg
     1081 cgggagtggt ggcgggtccc tcgagtccgg actcagatct ggcagcggtg gaggcgatat
     1141 catgtcggta ccgctgacta cctcagcatt cggccacgcg tttctggcta actgtgaacg
     1201 cgagcagatc cacctggcgg gctccattca gccgcacggt atcctgctgg ctgtgaaaga
     1261 gccggacaac gtggtgatcc aggcttctat taacgctgcg gagttcctga acaccaactc
     1321 tgttgttggc cgtccgctgc gtgacctggg cggcgatctg cctttgcaga tcctgccgca
     1381 cctgaacggc ccgctgcacc tggctccgat gaccctgcgt tgtaccgtgg gttctccgcc
     1441 gcgtcgtgtg gactgtacca ttcatcgtcc gtctaacggc ggcctgatcg tagaactgga
     1501 accagcaacc aagaccacta acattgcgcc ggctctggac ggtgcgtttc atcgtatcac
     1561 ttcttcatcc tccctgatgg gcctgtgtga cgaaaccgcg actattatcc gtgagattac
     1621 tggctacgac cgtgtgatgg tagtacgttt cgatgaagag ggtaatggcg aaattctgtc
     1681 cgaacgtcgt cgtgcggacc tggaagcgtt cctgggtaac cgctacccgg cgtctactat
     1741 tccgcagatc gctcgtcgcc tgtacgaaca taaccgtgtt cgcctgctgg tagatgtgaa
     1801 ctatactccg gttccgctac agccgcgcat cagcccgctg aacggtcgtg atctggatat
     1861 gtccctgtct tgcctgcgct ctatgtcccc gatccaccag aaatacatgc aggacatggg
     1921 cgttggcgcg accctggttt gctctctgat ggtgtctggt cgtctgtggg gtctgatcgc
     1981 ttgccaccac tacgaaccgc gcttcgttcc gttccacatt cgcgctgctg gcgaagcgct
     2041 ggcggaaact tgtgcgatcc gcatcgcgac gctggagagc tttgcacagt ctcagtccaa
     2101 aggatccgag ggcagaggaa gtctgctaac atgcggtgac gtcgaggaga atcctggccc
     2161 aaccgggatg nnnnnnnnnn nnnnnnnnnn nnnnnnnnnn nnnnnnnnnn nnnnnnnnnn
     2221 nnnnnnnnnn nnnnnnnnnn nnnnnnnnnn nnnnnnnnnn nnnnnnnnnn nnnnnnnnnn
     2281 nnnnnnnnnn nnnnnnnnnn nnnnnnnnnn nnnnnnnnnn nnnnnnnnnn nnnnnnnnnn
     2341 nnnnnnnnnn nnnnnnnnnn nnnnnnnnnn nnnnnnnnnn nnnnnnnnnn nnnnnnnnnn
     2401 nnnnnnnnnn nnnnnnnnnn nnnnnnnnnn nnnnnnnnnn nnnnnnnnnn nnnnnnnnnn
     2461 nnnnnnnnnn nnnnnnnnnn nnnnnnnnnn nnnnnnnnnn nnnnnnnnnn nnnnnnnnnn
     2521 nnnnnnnnnn nnnnnnnnnn nnnnnnnnnn nnnnnnnnnn nnnnnnnnnn nnnnnnnnnn
     2581 nnnnnnnnnn nnnnnnnnnn nnnnnnnnnn nnnnnnnnnn nnnnnnnnnn nnnnnnnnnn
     2641 nnnnnnnnnn nnnnnnnnnn nnnnnnnnnn nnnnnnnnnn nnnnnnnnnn nnnnnnnnnn
     2701 nnnnnnnnnn nnnnnnnnnn nnnnnnnnnn nnnnnnnnnn nnnnnnnnnn nnnnnnnnnn
     2761 nnnnnnnnnn nnnnnnnnnn nnnnnnnnnn nnnnnnnnnn nnnnnnnnnn nnnnnnnnnn
     2821 nnnnnnnnnn nnnnnnnnnn nnnnnnnnnn nnnnnnnnnn nnnnnnnnnn nnnnnnnnnn
     2881 nnnnnnnnnn nnnnnnnnnn nnnnnnnnnn nnnnnnnnnn nnnnnnnnnn nnnnnnnnnn
     2941 nnnnnnnnnn nnnnnnnnnn nnnnnnnnnn nnnnnnnnnn nnnnnnnnnn nnnnnnnnnn
     3001 nnnnnnnnnn nnnnnnnnnn nnnnnnnnnn nnnnnnnnnn nnnnnnnnnn nnnnnnnnnn
     3061 nnnnnnnnnn nnnnnnnnnn nnnnnnnnta agggcccgtt taaacccgct gatcagcctc
     3121 gactgtgcct tctagttgcc agccatctgt tgtttgcccc tcccccgtgc cttccttgac
     3181 cctggaaggt gccactccca ctgtcctttc ctaataaaat gaggaaattg catcgcattg
     3241 tctgagtagg tgtcattcta ttctgggggg tggggtgggg caggacagca agggggagga
     3301 ttgggaagac aatagcaggc atgctgggga tgcggtgggc tctatggctt ctgaggcgga
     3361 aagaaccagc tggggctcta gggggtatcc ccnnnnnnnn nnnnnnnnnn nnnnnnnnnn
     3421 nnnnnnnnnn nnnnnnnnnn nnnnnnnnnn nnnnnnnnnn nnnnnnnnnn nnnnnnnnnn
     3481 nnnnnnnnnn nnnnnnnnnn nnnnnnnnnn nnnnnncnnn nnnnnnnnnn nnnnnnnnnn
     3541 nnnnnnnnnn nnnnnnnnnn nnnnnnnnnn nnnnnnnnnn nnnnnnnnnn nnnnnnnnnn
     3601 nnnnnnnnan nnnnnnnnnn nnnnnnnnnn nnnnnnnnnn nnnnnnnnnn nnnnnnnncc
     3661 tttgacgttg gagtccacgt tctttaatag tggactcttg ttccaaactg gaacaacact
     3721 caaccctatc tcggtctatt cttttgattt ataagggatt ttgccgattt cggcctattg
     3781 gttaaaaaat gagctgattt aacaaaaatt taacgcgaat taattctgtg gaatgtgtgt
     3841 cagttagggt gtggaaagtc cccaggctcc ccagcaggca gaagtatgca aagcatgcat
     3901 ctcaattagt cagcaaccag gtgtggaaag tccccaggct ccccagcagg cagaagtatg
     3961 caaagcatgc atctcaatta gtcagcaacc atagtcccgc ccctaactcc gcccatcccg
     4021 cccctaactc cgcccagttc cgcccattct ccgccccatg gctgactaat tttttttatt
     4081 tatgcagagg ccgaggccgc ctctgcctct gagctattcc agaagtagtg aggaggcttt
     4141 tttggaggcc taggcttttg caaaaagctc ccgggagctt gtatatccat tttcggatct
     4201 gatcaagaga caggatgagg atcgtttcgc atgattgaac aagatggatt gcacgcaggt
     4261 tctccggccg cttgggtgga gaggctattc ggctatgact gggcacaaca gacaatcggc
     4321 tgctctgatg ccgccgtgtt ccggctgtca gcgcaggggc gcccggttct ttttgtcaag
     4381 accgacctgt ccggtgccct gaatgaactg caggacgagg cagcgcggct atcgtggctg
     4441 gccacgacgg gcgttccttg cgcagctgtg ctcgacgttg tcactgaagc gggaagggac
     4501 tggctgctat tgggcgaagt gccggggcag gatctcctgt catctcacct tgctcctgcc
     4561 gagaaagtat ccatcatggc tgatgcaatg cggcggctgc atacgcttga tccggctacc
     4621 tgcccattcg accaccaagc gaaacatcgc atcgagcgag cacgtactcg gatggaagcc
     4681 ggtcttgtcg atcaggatga tctggacgaa gagcatcagg ggctcgcgcc agccgaactg
     4741 ttcgccaggc tcaaggcgcg catgcccgac ggcgaggatc tcgtcgtgac ccatggcgat
     4801 gcctgcttgc cgaatatcat ggtggaaaat ggccgctttt ctggattcat cgactgtggc
     4861 cggctgggtg tggcggaccg ctatcaggac atagcgttgg ctacccgtga tattgctgaa
     4921 gagcttggcg gcgaatgggc tgaccgcttc ctcgtgcttt acggtatcgc cgctcccgat
     4981 tcgcagcgca tcgccttcta tcgccttctt gacgagttct tctgagcggg actctggggt
     5041 tcgaaatgac cgaccaagcg acgcccaacc tgccatcacg agatttcgat tccaccgccg
     5101 ccttctatga aaggttgggc ttcggaatcg ttttccggga cgccggctgg atgatcctcc
     5161 agcgcgggga tctcatgctg gagttcttcg cccaccccaa cttgtttatt gcagcttata
     5221 atggttacaa ataaagcaat agcatcacaa atttcacaaa taaagcattt ttttcactgc
     5281 attctagttg tggtttgtcc aaactcatca atgtatctta tcatgtctgt ataccgtcga
     5341 cctctagcta gagcttggcg taatcatggt catagctgtt tcctgtgtga aattgttatc
     5401 cgctcacaat tccacacaac atacgagccg gaagcataaa gtgtaaagcc tggggtgcct
     5461 aatgagtgag ctaactcaca ttaattgcgt tgcgctcact gcccgctttc cagtcgggaa
     5521 acctgtcgtg ccagctgcat taatgaatcg gccaacgcgc ggggagaggc ggtttgcgta
     5581 ttgggcgctc ttccgcttcc tcgctcactg actcgctgcg ctcggtcgtt cggctgcggc
     5641 gagcggtatc agctcactca aaggcggtaa tacggttatc cacagaatca ggggataacg
     5701 caggaaagaa catgtgagca aaaggccagc aaaaggccag gaaccgtaaa aaggccgcgt
     5761 tgctggcgtt tttccatagg ctccgccccc ctgacgagca tcacaaaaat cgacgctcaa
     5821 gtcagaggtg gcgaaacccg acaggactat aaagatacca ggcgtttccc cctggaagct
     5881 ccctcgtgcg ctctcctgtt ccgaccctgc cgcttaccgg atacctgtcc gcctttctcc
     5941 cttcgggaag cgtggcgctt tctcatagct cacgctgtag gtatctcagt tcggtgtagg
     6001 tcgttcgctc caagctgggc tgtgtgcacg aaccccccgt tcagcccgac cgctgcgcct
     6061 tatccggtaa ctatcgtctt gagtccaacc cggtaagaca cgacttatcg ccactggcag
     6121 cagccactgg taacaggatt agcagagcga ggtatgtagg cggtgctaca gagttcttga
     6181 agtggtggcc taactacggc tacactagaa gaacagtatt tggtatctgc gctctgctga
     6241 agccagttac cttcggaaaa agagttggta gctcttgatc cggcaaacaa accaccgctg
     6301 gtagcggtgg tttttttgtt tgcaagcagc agattacgcg cagaaaaaaa ggatctcaag
     6361 aagatccttt gatcttttct acggggtctg acgctcagtg gaacgaaaac tcacgttaag
     6421 ggattttggt catgagatta tcaaaaagga tcttcaccta gatcctttta aattaaaaat
     6481 gaagttttaa atcaatctaa agtatatatg agtaaacttg gtctgacagt taccaatgct
     6541 taatcagtga ggcacctatc tcagcgatct gtctatttcg ttcatccata gttgcctgac
     6601 tccccgtcgt gtagataact acgatacggg agggcttacc atctggcccc agtgctgcaa
     6661 tgataccgcg agacccacgc tcaccggctc cagatttatc agcaataaac cagccagccg
     6721 gaagggccga gcgcagaagt ggtcctgcaa ctttatccgc ctccatccag tctattaatt
     6781 gttgccggga agctagagta agtagttcgc cagttaatag tttgcgcaac gttgttgcca
     6841 ttgctacagg catcgtggtg tcacgctcgt cgtttggtat ggcttcattc agctccggtt
     6901 cccaacgatc aaggcgagtt acatgatccc ccatgttgtg caaaaaagcg gttagctcct
     6961 tcggtcctcc gatcgttgtc agaagtaagt tggccgcagt gttatcactc atggttatgg
     7021 cagcactgca taattctctt actgtcatgc catccgtaag atgcttttct gtgactggtg
     7081 agtactcaac caagtcattc tgagaatagt gtatgcggcg accgagttgc tcttgcccgg
     7141 cgtcaatacg ggataatacc gcgccacata gcagaacttt aaaagtgctc atcattggaa
     7201 aacgttcttc ggggcgaaaa ctctcaagga tcttaccgct gttgagatcc agttcgatgt
     7261 aacccactcg tgcacccaac tgatcttcag catcttttac tttcaccagc gtttctgggt
     7321 gagcaaaaac aggaaggcaa aatgccgcaa aaaagggaat aagggcgaca cggaaatgtt
     7381 gaatactcat actcttcctt tttcaatatt attgaagcat ttatcagggt tattgtctca
     7441 tgagcggata catatttgaa tgtatttaga aaaataaaca aataggggtt ccgcgcacat
     7501 ttccccgaaa agtgccacct gacgtcgacg gatcgggaga tctcccgatc ccctatggtg
     7561 cactctcagt acaatctgct ctgatgccgc atagttaagc cagtatctgc tccctgcttg
     7621 tgtgttggag gtcgctgagt agtgcgcgag caaaatttaa gctacaacaa ggcaaggctt
     7681 gaccgacaat tgcatgaaga atctgcttag ggttaggcgt tttgcgctgc ttcgcgatgt
     7741 acgggccaga tatacgcgtt
//
